>Addgene plasmid #231778 | pCMV-mGold2t-Lysosome-N-20 | addgene full sequence | sequence record 461116 | Addgene NGS Result
GGGATTTCCAAGTCTCCACCCCATTGACGTCAATGGGAGTTTGTTTTGGCACCAAAATCAACGGGACTTT
CCAAAATGTCGTAACAACTCCGCCCCATTGACGCAAATGGGCGGTAGGCGTGTACGGTGGGAGGTCTATA
TAAGCAGAGCTGGTTTAGTGAACCGTCAGATCCGCTAGCGCTACCGGACTCAGATCTCGAGCGCCACCAT
GGCGGCCCCGGGCGCCCGGCGTCCGCTGCTCCTGTTGCTGCTGGCAGGCCTTGCACACAGCGCCCCAGCA
CTGTTCGAGGTGAAAGACAACAACGGCACAGCGTGTATAATGGCCAGCTTCTCTGCCTCCTTTCTGACCA
CCTATGAGGCTGGACATGTTTCTAAGGTCTCGAATATGACCCTGCCAGCCTCTGCAGAAGTCCTGAAGAA
TAGCAGCTCTTGTGGTGAAAAGAATGCTTCTGAGCCCACCCTCGCAATCACCTTTGGAGAAGGATATTTA
CTGAAACTCACCTTCACAAAAAACACAACACGTTACAGTGTCCAGCACATGTATTTCACATATAACCTGT
CAGACACACAATTCTTTCCCAATGCCAGCTCCAAAGGGCCCGACACTGTGGATTCCACAACTGACATCAA
GGCAGACATCAACAAAACATACCGATGTGTCAGCGACATCAGGGTCTACATGAAGAATGTGACCATTGTG
CTCTGGGACGCTACTATCCAGGCCTACCTGCCGAGTAGCAACTTCAGCAAGGAAGAGACACGCTGCCCAC
AGGATCAACCTTCCCCAACTACTGGGCCACCCAGCCCCTCACCACCACTTGTGCCCACAAACCCCAGTGT
GTCCAAGTACAATGTGACTGGTGACAATGGAACCTGCCTGCTGGCCTCTATGGCACTGCAACTCAACATC
ACCTACATGAAGAAGGACAACACGACTGTGACCAGAGCATTCAACATCAACCCAAGTGACAAATATAGTG
GGACTTGCGGTGCCCAGTTGGTGACCCTGAAGGTGGGGAACAAGAGCAGAGTCCTGGAGCTGCAGTTTGG
GATGAATGCCACTTCTAGCCTGTTTTTCCTGCAAGGAGTTCAGTTGAACATGACTCTTCCTGATGCCATA
GAGCCCACGTTCAGCACCTCCAACTATTCCCTGAAAGCTCTTCAGGCCAGTGTCGGCAACTCATACAAGT
GCAACAGTGAGGAGCACATCTTTGTCAGCAAGGCGCTCGCCCTCAATGTCTTCAGCGTGCAAGTCCAGGC
TTTCAGGGTAGAAAGTGACAGGTTTGGGTCTGTGGAAGAGTGTGTACAGGACGGTAACAACATGCTGATC
CCCATTGCTGTGGGCGGGGCCCTGGCAGGGCTGGTCCTCATCGTCCTCATCGCCTACCTCATCGGCAGGA
AGAGGAGTCACGCGGGCTATCAGACCATCTCGGAATTCGGCTCCACCGGCTCCACCGGCTCCACCGGCGC
GGATCCACCGGTCGCCACCATGGCGAGCAAGGGCGAGGAGCTGTTCACCGGGGTGGTGCCCATCCTGGTC
GAGCTGGACGGCGACATAAACGGCCACAAGTTCAGCGTGTCCGGCGAGGGCGAGGGCGATGCCACCTACG
GCAAGCTGACCCTGAAGTTCATCTGCACCACCGGCAAGCTGCCCGTGCCCTGGCCCACCCTCGTGACCAG
CCTGGGCTACGGCCTGCAGTGCTTCGCCCGCTACCCCGACAACATGAAGCGGCACGACTTCTTCAAGTCC
GCCATGCCCGAAGGCTACGTCCAGGAGCGCACCATCTTCTTCGAGGACGACGGCAACTACAAGACCCGCG
CCGAGGTGAAGTTTGAGGGCGGCACCCTGGTGAACCGCGTCGAGCTGAAGGGCATCGACTTCAAGGAGGA
CGGCAACATCCTGGGGCACAAGCTGGAGTACAACTACAACTGCCACAACGTCTTTATCACCGCCGACAGG
CAGCAGAACGGCATCAAGGTCAACTTCAAGATCCGCCACAACATCGAGGTCGGCGGCGTGCAGCTCGCCG
ACCACTACCAGCAGAACACCCCCATCGGCGACGGCCCCGTGCTGCTGCCCGACAACCACTACCTGAGCTA
CCAGACCAAGCTGAGCAAAGACCCCAACGAGAAGCGCGATCACATGGTCCTGCTGGAGTTCGTGACCGCC
GCCGGGATCACTCTCAGCATGGACGAGCTGTACAAGTAAAGCGGCCGCGACTCTAGATCATAATCAGCCA
TACCACATTTGTAGAGGTTTTACTTGCTTTAAAAAACCTCCCACACCTCCCCCTGAACCTGAAACATAAA
ATGAATGCAATTGTTGTTGTTAACTTGTTTATTGCAGCTTATAATGGTTACAAATAAAGCAATAGCATCA
CAAATTTCACAAATAAAGCATTTTTTTCACTGCATTCTAGTTGTGGTTTGTCCAAACTCATCAATGTATC
TTAAGGCGTAAATTGTAAGCGTTAATATTTTGTTAAAATTCGCGTTAAATTTTTGTTAAATCAGCTCATT
TTTTAACCAATAGGCCGAAATCGGCAAAATCCCTTATAAATCAAAAGAATAGACCGAGATAGGGT
[37 nt withheld, positions 2586-2622]
AAAGAACGTGGACTCCAACGTCAAAGG
[49 nt withheld, positions 2650-2698]
T
[91 nt withheld, positions 2700-2790]
G
[124 nt withheld, positions 2792-2915]
CAGGTGGCACTTTTCGGGGAAATGTGCGCGGAACCCCTATTTGTTTATTTTTCTAAATACATTCAAATAT
GTATCCGCTCATGAGACAATAACCCTGATAAATGCTTCAATAATATTGAAAAAGGAAGAGTCCTGAGGCG
GAAAGAACCAGCTGTGGAATGTGTGTCAGTTAGGGTGTGGAAAGTCCCCAGGCTCCCCAGCAGGCAGAAG
TATGCAAAGCATGCATCTCAATTAGTCAGCAACCAGGTGTGGAAAGTCCCCAGGCTCCCCAGCAGGCAGA
AGTATGCAAAGCATGCATCTCAATTAGTCAGCAACCATAGTCCCGCCCCTAACTCCGCCCATCCCGCCCC
TAACTCCGCCCAGTTCCGCCCATTCTCCGCCCCATGGCTGACTAATTTTTTTTATTTATGCAGAGGCCGA
GGCCGCCTCGGCCTCTGAGCTATTCCAGAAGTAGTGAGGAGGCTTTTTTGGAGGCCTAGGCTTTTGCAAA
GATCGATCAAGAGACAGGATGAGGATCGTTTCGCATGATTGAACAAGATGGATTGCACGCAGGTTCTCCG
GCCGCTTGGGTGGAGAGGCTATTCGGCTATGACTGGGCACAACAGACAATCGGCTGCTCTGATGCCGCCG
TGTTCCGGCTGTCAGCGCAGGGGCGCCCGGTTCTTTTTGTCAAGACCGACCTGTCCGGTGCCCTGAATGA
ACTGCAAGACGAGGCAGCGCGGCTATCGTGGCTGGCCACGACGGGCGTTCCTTGCGCAGCTGTGCTCGAC
GTTGTCACTGAAGCGGGAAGGGACTGGCTGCTATTGGGCGAAGTGCCGGGGCAGGATCTCCTGTCATCTC
ACCTTGCTCCTGCCGAGAAAGTATCCATCATGGCTGATGCAATGCGGCGGCTGCATACGCTTGATCCGGC
TACCTGCCCATTCGACCACCAAGCGAAACATCGCATCGAGCGAGCACGTACTCGGATGGAAGCCGGTCTT
GTCGATCAGGATGATCTGGACGAAGAGCATCAGGGGCTCGCGCCAGCCGAACTGTTCGCCAGGCTCAAGG
CGAGCATGCCCGACGGCGAGGATCTCGTCGTGACCCATGGCGATGCCTGCTTGCCGAATATCATGGTGGA
AAATGGCCGCTTTTCTGGATTCATCGACTGTGGCCGGCTGGGTGTGGCGGACCGCTATCAGGACATAGCG
TTGGCTACCCGTGATATTGCTGAAGAGCTTGGCGGCGAATGGGCTGACCGCTTCCTCGTGCTTTACGGTA
TCGCCGCTCCCGATTCGCAGCGCATCGCCTTCTATCGCCTTCTTGACGAGTTCTTCTGAGCGGGACTCTG
GGGTTCGAAATGACCGACCAAGCGACGCCCAACCTGCCATCACGAGATTTCGATTCCACCGCCGCCTTCT
ATGAAAGGTTGGGCTTCGGAATCGTTTTCCGGGACGCCGGCTGGATGATCCTCCAGCGCGGGGATCTCAT
GCTGGAGTTCTTCGCCCACCCTAGGGGGAGGCTAACTGAAACACGGAAGGAGACAATACCGGAAGGAACC
CGCGCTATGACGGCAATAAAAAGACAGAATAAAACGCACGGTGTTGGGTCGTTTGTTCATAAACGCGGGG
TTCGGTCCCAGGGCTGGCACTCTGTCGATACCCCACCGAGACCCCATTGGGGCCAATACGCCCGCGTTTC
TTCCTTTTCCCCACCCCACCCCCCAAGTTCGGGTGAAGGCCCAGGGCTCGCAGCCAACGTCGGGGCGGCA
GGCCCTGCCATAGCCTCAGGTTACTCATATATACTTTAGATTGATTTAAAACTTCATTTTTAATTTAAAA
GGATCTAGGTGAAGATCCTTTTTGATAATCTCATGACCAAAATCCCTTAACGTGAGTTTTCGTTCCACTG
AGCGTCAGACCCCGTAGAAAAGATCAAAGGATCTTCTTGAGATCCTTTTTTTCTGCGCGTAATCTGCTGC
TTGCAAACAAAAAAACCACCGCTACCAGCGGTGGTTTGTTTGCCGGATCAAGAGCTACCAACTCTTTTTC
CGAAGGTAACTGGCTTCAGCAGAGCGCAGATACCAAATACTGTTCTTCTAGTGTAGCCGTAGTTAGGCCA
CCACTTCAAGAACTCTGTAGCACCGCCTACATACCTCGCTCTGCTAATCCTGTTACCAGTGGCTGCTGCC
AGTGGCGATAAGTCGTGTCTTACCGGGTTGGACTCAAGACGATAGTTACCGGATAAGGCGCAGCGGTCGG
GCTGAACGGGGGGTTCGTGCACACAGCCCAGCTTGGAGCGAACGACCTACACCGAACTGAGATACCTACA
GCGTGAGCTATGAGAAAGCGCCACGCTTCCCGAAGGGAGAAAGGCGGACAGGTATCCGGTAAGCGGCAGG
GTCGGAACAGGAGAGCGCACGAGGGAGCTTCCAGGGGGAAACGCCTGGTATCTTTATAGTCCTGTCGGGT
TTCGCCACCTCTGACTTGAGCGTCGATTTTTGTGATGCTCGTCAGGGGGGCGGAGCCTATGGAAAAACGC
CAGCAACGCGGCCTTTTTACGGTTCCTGGCCTTTTGCTGGCCTTTTGCTCACATGTTCTTTCCTGCGTTA
TCCCCTGATTCTGTGGATAACCGTATTACCGCCATGCATTAGTTATTAATAGTAATCAATTACGGGGTCA
TTAGTTCATAGCCCATATATGGAGTTCCGCGTTACATAACTTACGGTAAATGGCCCGCCTGGCTGACCGC
CCAACGACCCCCGCCCATTGACGTCAATAATGACGTATGTTCCCATAGTAACGCCAATAGGGACTTTCCA
TTGACGTCAATGGGTGGAGTATTTACGGTAAACTGCCCACTTGGCAGTACATCAAGTGTATCATATGCCA
AGTACGCCCCCTATTGACGTCAATGACGGTAAATGGCCCGCCTGGCATTATGCCCAGTACATGACCTTAT
GGGACTTTCCTACTTGGCAGTACATCTACGTATTAGTCATCGCTATTACCATGGTGATGCGGTTTTGGCA
GTACATCAATGGGCGTGGATAGCGGTTTGACTCACG
Features (pLannotate 1.2.2; 15 found; start..end, strand, type, name):
    174..202     +  misc_feature   MCS (fragment): multiple cloning site
    209..1430    +  CDS            LAMP1 (fragment): rat lysosome-associated membrane glycoprotein 1
   1490..2209    +  CDS            mGold: photostable derivative of mVenus (Lee et al., 2020) mammalian codon-optimized
   2226..2309    +  CDS            large T antigen (fragment): large T antigen from SV40 (simian virus 40)
   2332..2453    +  polyA_signal   SV40 poly(A) signal: SV40 polyadenylation signal
   2487..2915    -  rep_origin     f1 ori (sequence partly withheld): f1 bacteriophage origin of replication; arrow indicates direction of (+) strand synthesis
   2942..3046    +  promoter       AmpR promoter: bla
   3048..3405    +  promoter       SV40 promoter: SV40 enhancer and early promoter
   3440..4234    +  CDS            NeoR/KanR: aminoglycoside phosphotransferase from Tn5; aph(3')-II (or nptII); confers resistance to neomycin, kanamycin, and G418 (Geneticin®)
   4255..4407    +  CDS            ble (fragment): BLE_KLEPN - Experimental evidence at protein level: Swiss-Prot protein existence level 1. Binding protein with a strong affinity to the bleomycin family of antibiotics. Binds to CL990; an antimitotic-antibiotic compound. From Klebsiella pneumoniae.
   4466..4513    +  polyA_signal   HSV TK poly(A) signal: herpes simplex virus thymidine kinase polyadenylation signal (Cole and Stacy, 1985)
   4604..4620    -  polyA_signal   bGH poly(A) signal (fragment): bovine growth hormone polyadenylation signal
   4842..5430    +  rep_origin     ori: high-copy-number ColE1/pMB1/pBR322/pUC origin of replication
   5605..5908    +  enhancer       CMV enhancer: human cytomegalovirus immediate early enhancer
   5909..151     +  promoter       CMV promoter (across the origin): human cytomegalovirus (CMV) immediate early promoter
