[The description below was written by a language model from this plasmid's Addgene catalogue record and pLannotate feature annotations shown in this document.]
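Description:
pCMV-mGold2t-Lysosome-N-20 is a mammalian expression plasmid for labelling lysosomes with the yellow fluorescent protein mGold2t. It has the layout of a classic N1-type fluorescent protein fusion vector. It is propagated in E. coli at high copy from a ColE1/pUC-type origin and selected with kanamycin. The resistance gene is the Tn5 aminoglycoside phosphotransferase (NeoR/KanR), placed behind both a bacterial bla promoter and the SV40 enhancer/early promoter and followed by an HSV TK polyadenylation signal. The same cassette can therefore support G418 selection in mammalian cells. An f1 origin is also present. The 5,961 bp listed as backbone size equals the length of the full sequenced plasmid, so it appears to describe the whole construct rather than the empty vector.

The payload is driven by the human CMV immediate-early enhancer and promoter, which span the numbering origin of the circular map. Downstream of a remnant multiple cloning site lies the coding sequence for rat Lamp1 (lysosome-associated membrane glycoprotein 1). After a short gap, probably the linker implied by "N-20" in the name, comes a fluorescent protein reading frame and then the SV40 poly(A) signal. Lamp1 directs the fusion to the lysosomal membrane, with the fluorescent protein at the C terminus of the fusion.

The annotation software labels the fluorescent protein as mGold, the photostable mVenus derivative, presumably the closest match in its database. The catalogue tag field reads mGold2s, whereas the plasmid name and stated purpose specify mGold2t, so the record is not fully consistent on the variant. The short large T antigen, ble and bGH fragments are most likely incidental matches to vector sequence. The construct is intended for visualising lysosomes in mammalian cells, including extended imaging where brightness and photostability matter.
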