Addgene plasmid #231778: pCMV-mGold2t-Lysosome-N-20
Purpose: Visualization of lysosome in mammalian cells using mGold2t
Depositing lab: Francois St-Pierre. Publication: Bright and photostable yellow fluorescent proteins for extended imaging. Lee J, Lai S, Yang S, Zhao S, Blanco FA, Lyons AC, Merino-Urteaga R, Ahrens JF, Nguyen NA, Liu H, Liu Z, Lambert GG, Shaner NC, Chen L, Tolias KF, Zhang J, Ha T, St-Pierre F. Nat Commun. 2025 Apr 4;16(1):3241. doi: 10.1038/s41467-025-58223-5. PubMed 40185748.
Backbone
  Vector backbone: pCMV
  Backbone size w/o insert (bp): 5961
  Vector type: Mammalian Expression
Growth in bacteria
  Bacterial resistance: Kanamycin, 50 μg/mL
  Growth temperature: 37°C
  Growth strain: DH5alpha
  Copy number: High Copy
Gene/Insert
  Gene/Insert name: mGold2t-Lysosome-N-20
  Species: R. norvegicus (rat)
  Entrez Gene: Lamp1 (a.k.a. LGP120)
  Promoter: CMV
  Tag / fusion protein: mGold2s (C terminal on insert)
  Cloning method: Unknown
  Sequencing primers: 5′ CMV-F; 3′ SV40pA-R
Terms and licenses: Academic/Nonprofit Terms; Industry Terms: Not Available to Industry
How to cite: pCMV-mGold2t-Lysosome-N-20 was a gift from Francois St-Pierre (Addgene plasmid # 231778 ; http://n2t.net/addgene:231778 ; RRID:Addgene_231778)
